>Addgene plasmid #23730 | pDONR223-HK1 | depositor partial sequence | sequence record 10919 | Author sequence
ATGATCGCCGCGCAGCTCCTGGCCTATTACTTCACGGAGCTGAAGGATGACCAGGTCAAAAAGATTGACA
AGTATCTGTATGCCATGCGGCTCTCCGATGAAACTCTCATAGATATCATGACTCGCTTCAGGAAGGAGAT
GAAGAATGGCCTCTCCCGGGATTTTAATCCAACAGCCACAGTCAAGATGTTGCCAACATTCGTAAGGTCC
ATTCCTGATGGCTCTGAAAAGGGAGATTTCATTGCCCTGGATCTTGGTGGGTCTTCCTTTCGAATTCTGC
GGGTGCAAGTGAATCATGAGAAAAACCAGAATGTTCACATGGAGTCCGAGGTTTATGACACCCCAGAGAA
CATCGTGCACGGCAGTGGAAGCCAGCTTTTTGATCATGTTGCTGAGTGCCTGGGAGATTTCATGGAGAAA
AGGAAGATCAAGGACAAGAAGTTACCTGTGGGATTCACGTTTTCTTTTCCTTGCCAACAATCCAAAATAG
ATGAGGCCATCCTGATCACCTGGACAAAGCGATTTAAAGCGAGCGGAGTGGAAGGAGCAGATGTGGTCAA
ACTGCTTAACAAAGCCATCAAAAAGCGAGGGGACTATGATGCCAACATCGTAGCTGTGGTGAATGACACA
GTGGGCACCATGATGACCTGTGGCTATGACGACCAGCACTGTGAAGTCGGCCTGATCATCGGCACTGGCA
CCAATGCTTGCTACATGGAGGAACTGAGGCACATTGATCTGGTGGAAGGAGACGAGGGGAGGATGTGTAT
CAATACAGAATGGGGAGCCTTTGGAGACGATGGATCATTAGAAGACATCCGGACAGAGTTTGACAGGGAG
ATAGACCGGGGATCCCTCAACCCTGGAAAACAGCTGTTTGAGAAGATGGTCAGTGGCATGTACTTGGGAG
AGCTGGTTCGACTGATCCTAGTCAAGATGGCCAAGGAGGGCCTCTTATTTGAAGGGCGGATCACCCCGGA
GCTGCTCACCCGAGGGAAGTTTAACACCAGTGATGTGTCAGCCATCGAAAAGAATAAGGAAGGCCTCCAC
AATGCCAAAGAAATCCTGACCCGCCTGGGAGTGGAGCCGTCCGATGATGACTGTGTCTCAGTCCAGCACG
TTTGCACCATTGTCTCATTTCGCTCAGCCAACTTGGTGGCTGCCACACTGGGCGCCATCTTGAACCGCCT
GCGTGATAACAAGGGCACACCCAGGCTGCGGACCACGGTTGGTGTCGACGGATCTCTTTACAAGACGCAC
CCACAGTATTCCCGGCGTTTCCACAAGACTCTAAGGCGCTTGGTGCCAGACTCCGATGTGCGCTTCCTCC
TCTCGGAGAGTGGCAGCGGCAAGGGGGCTGCCATGGTGACGGCGGTGGCCTACCGCTTGGCCGAGCAGCA
CCGGCAGATAGAGGAGACCCTGGCTCATTTCCACCTCACCAAAGACATGCTGCTGGAGGTGAAGAAGAGG
ATGCGGGCCGAGATGGAGCTGGGGCTGAGGAAGCAGACGCACAACAATGCCGTGGTTAAGATGCTGCCCT
CCTTCGTCCGGAGAACTCCCGACGGGACCGAGAATGGTGACTTCTTGGCCCTGGATCTTGGAGGAACCAA
TTTCCGTGTGCTGCTGGTGAAAATCCGTAGTGGGAAAAAGAGAACGGTGGAAATGCACAACAAGATCTAC
GCCATTCCTATTGAAATCATGCAGGGCACTGGGGAAGAGCTGTTTGATCACATTGTCTCCTGCATCTCTG
ACTTCTTGGACTACATGGGGATCAAAGGCCCCAGGATGCCTCTGGGCTTCACGTTCTCATTTCCCTGCCA
GCAGACGAGTCTGGACGCGGGAATCTTGATCACGTGGACAAAGGGTTTTAAGGCAACAGACTGCGTGGGC
CACGATGTAGTCACCTTACTAAGGGATGCGATAAAAAGGAGAGAGGAATTTGACCTGGACGTGGTGGCTG
TGGTCAACGACACAGTGGGCACCATGATGACCTGTGCTTATGAGGAGCCCACCTGTGAGGTTGGACTCAT
TGTTGGGACCGGCAGCAATGCCTGCTACATGGAGGAGATGAAGAACGTGGAGATGGTGGAGGGGGACCAG
GGGCAGATGTGCATCAACATGGAGTGGGGGGCCTTTGGGGACAACGGGTGTCTGGATGATATCAGGACAC
ACTACGACAGACTGGTGGACGAATATTCCCTAAATGCTGGGAAACAAAGGTATGAGAAGATGATCAGTGG
TATGTACCTGGGTGAAATCGTCCGCAACATCTTAATCGACTTCACCAAGAAGGGATTCCTCTTCCGAGGG
CAGATCTCTGAGACGCTGAAGACCCGGGGCATCTTTGAGACCAAGTTTCTCTCTCAGATCGAGAGTGACC
GATTAGCACTGCTCCAGGTCCGGGCTATCCTCCAGCAGCTAGGTCTGAATAGCACCTGCGATGACAGTAT
CCTCGTCAAGACAGTGTGCGGGGTGGTGTCCAGGAGGGCCGCACAGCTGTGTGGCGCAGGCATGGCTGCG
GTTGTGGATAAGATCCGCGAGAACAGAGGACTGGACCGTCTGAATGTGACTGTGGGAGTGGACGGGACAC
TCTACAAGCTTCATCCACACTTCTCCAGAATCATGCACCAGACGGTGAAGGAACTGTCACCAAAATGTAA
CGTGTCCTTCCTCCTGTCTGAGGATGGCAGCGGCAAGGGGGCCGCCCTCATCACGGCCGTGGGCGTGCGG
TTACGCACAGAGGCAAGCAGCTAA
