>Addgene plasmid #23730 | pDONR223-HK1 | addgene partial sequence | sequence record 29631 | 23730 with M13pUc-fwd
AATGATTTTATTTTGACTGATAGTGACCTGTTCGTTGCAACAAATTGATGAGCAATGCTTTTTTATAATG
CCAACTTTGTACAAAAAAGTTGGCATGATCGCCGCGCAGCTCCTGGCCTATTACTTCACGGAGCTGAAGG
ATGACCAGGTCAAAAAGATTGACAAGTATCTGTATGCCATGCGGCTCTCCGATGAAACTCTCATAGATAT
CATGACTCGCTTCAGGAAGGAGATGAAGAATGGCCTCTCCCGGGATTTTAATCCAACAGCCACAGTCAAG
ATGTTGCCAACATTCGTAAGGTCCATTCCTGATGGCTCTGAAAAGGGAGATTTCATTGCCCTGGATCTTG
GTGGGTCTTCCTTTCGAATTCTGCGGGTGCAAGTGAATCATGAGAAAAACCAGAATGTTCACATGGAGTC
CGAGGTTTATGACACCCCAGAGAACATCGTGCACGGCAGTGGAAGCCAGCTTTTTGATCATGTTGCTGAG
TGCCTGGGAGATTTCATGGAGAAAAGGAAGATCAAGGACAAGAAGTTACCTGTGGGATTCACGTTTTCTT
TTCCTTGCCAACAATCCAAAATAGATGAGGCCATCCTGATCACCTGGACAAAGCGATTTAAAGCGAGCGG
AGTGGAAGGAGCAGATGTGGTCAAACTGCTTAACAAAGCCATCAAAAAGCGAGGGGGACTA
