[The description below was written by a language model from this plasmid's Addgene catalogue record.]
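Description:
pDONR223-HK1 is a Gateway entry-type clone in which the human hexokinase 1 (HK1) open reading frame, about 2.75 kb, has been recombined into the pDONR223 donor backbone (roughly 5 kb before insertion). It is a bacterial shuttle and storage plasmid rather than an expression construct. It is maintained at high copy number in standard E. coli cloning strains and selected with spectinomycin. The record lists no promoter driving the insert, no tags and no mammalian selection marker, and no feature table is provided, so the origin of replication and the exact recombination sites flanking the ORF are not documented here. As a product of Gateway cloning into a donor vector, the insert would normally be flanked by att sites that allow transfer by recombination. M13 forward and reverse primer sites on either side of the insert are used for sequence verification.

The defining design feature is that the HK1 ORF lacks a stop codon. This "open" configuration lets the coding sequence be moved into a destination vector that supplies a C-terminal epitope tag and a stop codon in frame, along with the promoter and any host-specific elements. For that reason the depositors note that the plasmid should not be transfected directly. A companion set of lentiviral destination vectors (the pLX301–pLX304 series) is available separately for expressing such ORFs in mammalian cells. The clone belongs to a kit of ORF clones and is associated with a study of resistance to RAF inhibition through MAP kinase pathway reactivation. This suggests a role as a source clone for gain-of-function expression experiments.
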