Addgene plasmid #23730: pDONR223-HK1
Depositing lab: William Hahn & David Root. Depositing organization: Dana-Farber Cancer Institute. Publication: COT drives resistance to RAF inhibition through MAP kinase pathway reactivation. Johannessen CM, Boehm JS, Kim SY, Thomas SR, Wardwell L, Johnson LA, Emery CM, Stransky N, Cogdill AP, Barretina J, Caponigro G, Hieronymus H, Murray RR, Salehi-Ashtiani K, Hill DE, Vidal M, Zhao JJ, Yang X, Alkan O, Kim S, Harris JL, Wilson CJ, Myer VE, Finan PM, Root DE, Roberts TM, Golub T, Flaherty KT, Dummer R, Weber BL, Sellers WR, Schlegel R, Wargo JA, Hahn WC, Garraway LA. Nature. 2010 Dec 16;468(7326):968-72. doi: 10.1038/nature09627 PubMed 21107320.
Backbone
  Vector backbone: pDONR223
  Backbone manufacturer: Invitrogen
  Backbone size w/o insert (bp): 5005
  Vector type: Gateway Donor vector
Growth in bacteria
  Bacterial resistance: Spectinomycin, 50 μg/mL
  Growth temperature: 37°C
  Growth strain: DH5alpha
  Copy number: High Copy
Gene/Insert
  Gene/Insert name: HK1 (alt name: hexokinase 1)
  Species: H. sapiens (human)
  Insert size (bp): 2754
  Entrez Gene: HK1 (a.k.a. HK, HK1-ta, HK1-tb, HK1-tc, HKD, HKI, HMSNR, HXK1, NEDVIBA, NMSR, RP79, hexokinase)
  Cloning method: Gateway Cloning
  Sequencing primers: 5′ M13pUC-fwd; 3′ M13rev
Terms and licenses: Academic/Nonprofit Terms; Industry Terms: Not Available to Industry
Depositor comments: The ORF has no Stop codon. This design enables easy recombination into a destination vector to add an epitope tag of choice and Stop codon to the ORF. Do NOT use this plasmid directly for transfections. A set of 4 custom lentiviral vectors is available ( pLX301 (http://www.addgene.org/25895/) , pLX302 (http://www.addgene.org/25896/) , pLX303 (http://www.addgene.org/25897/) , pLX304 (http://www.addgene.org/25890/) ) to be used to express these ORFs in mammalian cells. These plasmids are not included in the kit and must be ordered separately.
How to cite: pDONR223-HK1 was a gift from William Hahn & David Root (Addgene plasmid # 23730 ; http://n2t.net/addgene:23730 ; RRID:Addgene_23730)
